Addgene plasmid #142080: TFORF2442
Purpose: Lentiviral vector for overexpressing transcription factor ORFs with unique 24-bp barcodes. Barcodes facilitate identification of transcription factors in pooled screens.
Depositing lab: Feng Zhang. Depositing organization: Broad Institute. Publication: A transcription factor atlas of directed differentiation. Joung J, Ma S, Tay T, Geiger-Schuller KR, Kirchgatterer PC, Verdine VK, Guo B, Arias-Garcia MA, Allen WE, Singh A, Kuksenko O, Abudayyeh OO, Gootenberg JS, Fu Z, Macrae RK, Buenrostro JD, Regev A, Zhang F. Cell. 2023 Jan 5;186(1):209-229.e26. doi: 10.1016/j.cell.2022.11.026. PubMed 36608654.
Backbone
  Vector backbone: pLX_TRC317
  Backbone manufacturer: Broad Institute Genetic Perturbation Platform
  Backbone size w/o insert (bp): 8264
  Vector type: Mammalian Expression, Lentiviral
  Selectable markers: Puromycin
Growth in bacteria
  Bacterial resistance: Ampicillin, 100 μg/mL
  Growth temperature: 37°C
  Growth strain: NEB Stable
  Copy number: High Copy
Gene/Insert
  Gene/Insert name: ABL1
  Species: H. sapiens (human)
  Insert size (bp): 3494
  Entrez Gene: ABL1 (a.k.a. ABL, BCR-ABL, CHDSKM, JTK7, bcr/abl, c-ABL, c-ABL1, p150, v-abl)
  Promoter: EF1a
  Cloning method: Unknown
  Sequencing primers: 5′ GGGTGGAGACTGAAGTTAGGCCAG; 3′ CACATAGCGTAAAAGGAGCAACATAG
Terms and licenses: Academic/Nonprofit Terms; Industry Terms: Not Available to Industry
Depositor comments: NM_005157,ENST00000318560 . The transcription factor ORF portion of this plasmid was synthesized by Genewiz. Please test multiple small colonies in case of plasmid recombination. To make this collection available in a timely manner, a portion of this collection was not fully sequenced by Addgene. If an Addgene verified full plasmid sequence is not available, please contact us prior to placing an order to request the full sequence.
How to cite: TFORF2442 was a gift from Feng Zhang (Addgene plasmid # 142080 ; http://n2t.net/addgene:142080 ; RRID:Addgene_142080)
