[The description below was written by a language model from this plasmid's Addgene catalogue record and pLannotate feature annotations shown in this document.]
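Description:
TFORF2442 is a third-generation-style, self-inactivating lentiviral expression plasmid built on the pLX_TRC317 backbone and carrying the human ABL1 open reading frame. It belongs to a barcoded ORF collection designed for overexpressing transcription factors and related genes in mammalian cells. In bacteria it is maintained through a high-copy ColE1/pUC-type origin and selected with ampicillin via the β-lactamase gene. An f1 origin and remnants of a lac/lacZα cloning region, flanked by T7 and T3 promoters, are also present in the backbone. The depositor notes that the plasmid can recombine, as is common for LTR-containing vectors.

The viral portion begins with an RSV promoter fused to a truncated HIV-1 5' LTR, which drives production of the packageable genomic RNA. This is followed by the Ψ packaging signal with a gag fragment, the Rev response element for Rev-dependent nuclear export, and a cPPT/CTS element. The unit ends in a ΔU3 3' LTR that inactivates LTR promoter activity after integration, followed by an SV40 polyadenylation signal. Within the provirus, an SV40 early promoter drives the puromycin N-acetyltransferase gene for selecting transduced cells. A separate EF-1α promoter drives ABL1, annotated as a roughly 3.4 kb coding sequence for the non-receptor tyrosine kinase. A WPRE downstream enhances transcript expression.

The catalogue entry states that each ORF in the collection carries a unique 24-bp barcode, but the feature table does not annotate it. A short U6-promoter-like fragment sits between the ORF and the WPRE, and its role is not stated. The construct is intended for pooled or arrayed overexpression screens, such as directed differentiation studies, where sequencing the barcode identifies the delivered ORF.
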