Features (pLannotate 1.2.2; 31 found; start..end, strand, type, name):
      5..231     +  promoter       RSV promoter: Rous sarcoma virus enhancer/promoter
    232..412     +  LTR            5' LTR (truncated): truncated 5' long terminal repeat (LTR) from HIV-1
    459..584     +  misc_feature   HIV-1 Ψ: packaging signal of human immunodeficiency virus type 1
    568..931     +  CDS            HIV-1 gag (fragment): gag protein from human immunodeficiency virus 1; gag
   1077..1310    +  misc_feature   RRE: The Rev response element (RRE) of HIV-1 allows for Rev-dependent mRNA export from the nucleus to the cytoplasm.
   1687..1713    +  CDS            Rev (fragment): human immunodeficiency virus 1 (HIV-1) Rev protein; rev; enhances nuclear export of unspliced and incompletely spliced viral mRNAs
   1720..1743    +  promoter       SV40 promoter (fragment): SV40 early promoter
   1744..1815    +  promoter       SV40 promoter (fragment): SV40 enhancer and early promoter
   1839..1974    +  rep_origin     SV40 ori: SV40 origin of replication
   2020..2616    +  CDS            PuroR (fragment): puromycin N-acetyltransferase; pac from Streptomyces; confers resistance to puromycin
   2665..2782    +  misc_feature   cPPT/CTS: central polypurine tract and central termination sequence of HIV-1
   2847..2913    +  CDS            small t antigen (fragment): SV40 (simian virus 40) small t antigen
   2920..4098    +  promoter       EF-1α promoter: strong constitutive promoter for human elongation factor EF-1α
   4115..7504    +  CDS            ABL1: ABL1_HUMAN - Also known as ABL, JTK7. Experimental evidence at protein level: Swiss-Prot protein existence level 1. Non-receptor tyrosine-protein kinase that plays a role in many key processes linked to cell growth and survival such as cytoskeleton remodeling in response to extracellular stimuli, cell motility and adhesion, receptor endocytosis, autophagy, DNA damage response and apoptosis. Coordinates actin remodeling through tyrosine phosphorylation of proteins controlling cytoskeleton dynamics like WASF3 (involved in branch formation); ANXA1 (involved in membrane anchoring); DBN1, DBNL, CTT
   7520..7573    +  promoter       U6 promoter (fragment): RNA polymerase III promoter for human U6 snRNA
   7615..8203    +  misc_feature   WPRE: woodchuck hepatitis virus posttranscriptional regulatory element
   8254..8273    +  misc_feature   cPPT/CTS (fragment): central polypurine tract and central termination sequence of HIV-1
   8275..8508    +  LTR            3' LTR (ΔU3): self-inactivating 3' long terminal repeat (LTR) from HIV-1
   8586..8707    +  polyA_signal   SV40 poly(A) signal: SV40 polyadenylation signal
   8747..8882    +  rep_origin     SV40 ori: SV40 origin of replication
   8903..8921    -  promoter       T7 promoter: promoter for bacteriophage T7 RNA polymerase
   8929..9084    +  CDS            lacZα (fragment): LacZα fragment of β-galactosidase; lacZ fragment
   9089..9517    +  rep_origin     f1 ori (sequence partly withheld): f1 bacteriophage origin of replication; arrow indicates direction of (+) strand synthesis
   9570..9674    +  promoter       AmpR promoter: bla
   9675..10535   +  CDS            AmpR: β-lactamase; bla; confers resistance to ampicillin, carbenicillin, and related antibiotics
  10706..11294   +  rep_origin     ori: high-copy-number ColE1/pMB1/pBR322/pUC origin of replication
  11477..11569   +  CDS            lacI (fragment): lac repressor; lacI; The lac repressor binds to the lac operator to inhibit transcription in E. coli. This inhibition can be relieved by adding lactose or isopropyl-β-D-thiogalactopyranoside (IPTG).
  11582..11603   +  protein_bind   CAP binding site: CAP binding activates transcription in the presence of cAMP. E. coli catabolite activator protein
  11618..11648   +  promoter       lac promoter: promoter for the E. coli lac operon
  11652..11674   +  protein_bind   lac operator (fragment): The lac repressor binds to the lac operator to inhibit transcription in E. coli. This inhibition can be relieved by adding lactose or isopropyl-β-D-thiogalactopyranoside (IPTG). lac repressor encoded by lacI
  11717..11735   +  promoter       T3 promoter: promoter for bacteriophage T3 RNA polymerase
>Addgene plasmid #142080 | TFORF2442 | addgene full sequence | sequence record 395698 | Addgene NGS Result
TTAATGTAGTCTTATGCAATACTCTTGTAGTCTTGCAACATGGTAACGATGAGTTAGCAACATGCCTTAC
AAGGAGAGAAAAAGCACCGTGCATGCCGATTGGTGGAAGTAAGGTGGTACGATCGTGCCTTATTAGGAAG
GCAACAGACGGGTCTGACATGGATTGGACGAACCACTGAATTGCCGCATTGCAGAGATATTGTATTTAAG
TGCCTAGCTCGATACATAAACGGGTCTCTCTGGTTAGACCAGATCTGAGCCTGGGAGCTCTCTGGCTAAC
TAGGGAACCCACTGCTTAAGCCTCAATAAAGCTTGCCTTGAGTGCTTCAAGTAGTGTGTGCCCGTCTGTT
GTGTGACTCTGGTAACTAGAGATCCCTCAGACCCTTTTAGTCAGTGTGGAAAATCTCTAGCAGTGGCGCC
CGAACAGGGACTTGAAAGCGAAAGGGAAACCAGAGGAGCTCTCTCGACGCAGGACTCGGCTTGCTGAAGC
GCGCACGGCAAGAGGCGAGGGGCGGCGACTGGTGAGTACGCCAAAAATTTTGACTAGCGGAGGCTAGAAG
GAGAGAGATGGGTGCGAGAGCGTCAGTATTAAGCGGGGGAGAATTAGATCGCGATGGGAAAAAATTCGGT
TAAGGCCAGGGGGAAAGAAAAAATATAAATTAAAACATATAGTATGGGCAAGCAGGGAGCTAGAACGATT
CGCAGTTAATCCTGGCCTGTTAGAAACATCAGAAGGCTGTAGACAAATACTGGGACAGCTACAACCATCC
CTTCAGACAGGATCAGAAGAACTTAGATCATTATATAATACAGTAGCAACCCTCTATTGTGTGCATCAAA
GGATAGAGATAAAAGACACCAAGGAAGCTTTAGACAAGATAGAGGAAGAGCAAAACAAAAGTAAGACCAC
CGCACAGCAAGCGGCCGCTGATCTTCAGACCTGGAGGAGGAGATATGAGGGACAATTGGAGAAGTGAATT
ATATAAATATAAAGTAGTAAAAATTGAACCATTAGGAGTAGCACCCACCAAGGCAAAGAGAAGAGTGGTG
CAGAGAGAAAAAAGAGCAGTGGGAATAGGAGCTTTGTTCCTTGGGTTCTTGGGAGCAGCAGGAAGCACTA
TGGGCGCAGCGTCAATGACGCTGACGGTACAGGCCAGACAATTATTGTCTGGTATAGTGCAGCAGCAGAA
CAATTTGCTGAGGGCTATTGAGGCGCAACAGCATCTGTTGCAACTCACAGTCTGGGGCATCAAGCAGCTC
CAGGCAAGAATCCTGGCTGTGGAAAGATACCTAAAGGATCAACAGCTCCTGGGGATTTGGGGTTGCTCTG
GAAAACTCATTTGCACCACTGCTGTGCCTTGGAATGCTAGTTGGAGTAATAAATCTCTGGAACAGATTTG
GAATCACACGACCTGGATGGAGTGGGACAGAGAAATTAACAATTACACAAGCTTAATACACTCCTTAATT
GAAGAATCGCAAAACCAGCAAGAAAAGAATGAACAAGAATTATTGGAATTAGATAAATGGGCAAGTTTGT
GGAATTGGTTTAACATAACAAATTGGCTGTGGTATATAAAATTATTCATAATGATAGTAGGAGGCTTGGT
AGGTTTAAGAATAGTTTTTGCTGTACTTTCTATAGTGAATAGAGTTAGGCAGGGATATTCACCATTATCG
TTTCAGACCCACCTCCCAACCCCGAGGGGACCCATGCATTGCATCTCAATTAGTCAGCAACCAGGTGTGG
AAAGTCCCCAGGCTCCCCAGCAGGCAGAAGTATGCAAAGCATGCGTCTCAATTAGTCAGCAACCATAGTC
CCGCCCCTAACTCCGCCCATCCCGCCCCTAACTCCGCCCAGTTCCGCCCATTCTCCGCCCCATGGCTGAC
TAATTTTTTTTATTTATGCAGAGGCCGAGGCCGCCTCGGCCTCTGAGCTATTCCAGAAGTAGTGAGGAGG
CTTTTTTGGAGGCCTAGGCTTTTGCAAAAAGCTTTCTAGAGGTACCACCGGAGCTTACCATGACCGAGTA
CAAGCCCACGGTGCGCCTCGCCACCCGCGACGACGTCCCCAGGGCCGTACGCACCCTCGCCGCCGCGTTC
GCCGACTACCCCGCCACGCGCCACACCGTCGATCCGGACCGCCACATCGAGCGGGTCACCGAGCTGCAAG
AACTCTTCCTCACGCGCGTCGGGCTCGACATCGGCAAGGTGTGGGTCGCGGACGACGGCGCCGCCGTGGC
GGTCTGGACCACGCCGGAGAGCGTCGAAGCGGGGGCGGTGTTCGCCGAGATCGGCCCGCGCATGGCCGAG
TTGAGCGGTTCCCGGCTGGCCGCGCAGCAACAGATGGAAGGCCTCCTGGCGCCGCACCGGCCCAAGGAGC
CCGCGTGGTTCCTGGCCACCGTCGGCGTCTCGCCCGACCACCAGGGCAAGGGTCTGGGCAGCGCCGTCGT
GCTCCCCGGAGTGGAGGCGGCCGAGCGCGCCGGGGTGCCCGCCTTCCTGGAGACCTCCGCGCCCCGCAAC
CTCCCCTTCTACGAGCGGCTCGGCTTCACCGTCACCGCCGACGTCGAGGTGCCCGAAGGACCGCGCACCT
GGTGCATGACCCGCAAGCCCGGTGCCAGTTAACGAATTCTAGATCTTGAGACAAATGGCAGTATTCATCC
ACAATTTTAAAAGAAAAGGGGGGATTGGGGGGTACAGTGCAGGGGAAAGAATAGTAGACATAATAGCAAC
AGACATACAAACTAAAGAATTACAAAAACAAATTACAAAAATTCAAAATTTTCGGGTTTATTACAGGGAC
AGCAGAGATCCACTTTGGCGCCGGCTCGAGGCCTGCAGGTGCAAAGATGGATAAAGTTTTAAACAGAGAG
GAATCTTTGCAGCTAATGGACCTTCTAGGTCTTGAAAGGAGTGGGAATTGGCTCCGGTGCCCGTCAGTGG
GCAGAGCGCACATCGCCCACAGTCCCCGAGAAGTTGGGGGGAGGGGTCGGCAATTGAACCGGTGCCTAGA
GAAGGTGGCGCGGGGTAAACTGGGAAAGTGATGTCGTGTACTGGCTCCGCCTTTTTCCCGAGGGTGGGGG
AGAACCGTATATAAGTGCAGTAGTCGCCGTGAACGTTCTTTTTCGCAACGGGTTTGCCGCCAGAACACAG
GTAAGTGCCGTGTGTGGTTCCCGCGGGCCTGGCCTCTTTACGGGTTATGGCCCTTGCGTGCCTTGAATTA
CTTCCACCTGGCTGCAGTACGTGATTCTTGATCCCGAGCTTCGGGTTGGAAGTGGGTGGGAGAGTTCGAG
GCCTTGCGCTTAAGGAGCCCCTTCGCCTCGTGCTTGAGTTGAGGCCTGGCCTGGGCGCTGGGGCCGCCGC
GTGCGAATCTGGTGGCACCTTCGCGCCTGTCTCGCTGCTTTCGATAAGTCTCTAGCCATTTAAAATTTTT
GATGACCTGCTGCGACGCTTTTTTTCTGGCAAGATAGTCTTGTAAATGCGGGCCAAGATCTGCACACTGG
TATTTCGGTTTTTGGGGCCGCGGGCGGCGACGGGGCCCGTGCGTCCCAGCGCACATGTTCGGCGAGGCGG
GGCCTGCGAGCGCGGCCACCGAGAATCGGACGGGGGTAGTCTCAAGCTGGCCGGCCTGCTCTGGTGCCTG
GCCTCGCGCCGCCGTGTATCGCCCCGCCCTGGGCGGCAAGGCTGGCCCGGTCGGCACCAGTTGCGTGAGC
GGAAAGATGGCCGCTTCCCGGCCCTGCTGCAGGGAGCTCAAAATGGAGGACGCGGCGCTCGGGAGAGCGG
GCGGGTGAGTCACCCACACAAAGGAAAAGGGCCTTTCCGTCCTCAGCCGTCGCTTCATGTGACTCCACGG
AGTACCGGGCGCCGTCCAGGCACCTCGATTAGTTCTCGAGCTTTTGGAGTACGTCGTCTTTAGGTTGGGG
GGAGGGGTTTTATGCGATGGAGTTTCCCCACACTGAGTGGGTGGAGACTGAAGTTAGGCCAGCTTGGCAC
TTGATGTAATTCTCCTTGGAATTTGCCCTTTTTGAGTTTGGATCTTGGTTCATTCTCAAGCCTCAGACAG
TGGTTCAAAGTTTTTTTCTTCCATTTCAGGTGTCGTGAGGCTAGCACCGCCACCATGTTGGAGATCTGCC
TGAAGCTGGTGGGCTGCAAATCCAAGAAGGGGCTGTCCTCGTCCTCCAGCTGTTATCTGGAAGAAGCCCT
TCAGCGGCCAGTAGCATCTGACTTTGAGCCTCAGGGTCTGAGTGAAGCCGCTCGTTGGAACTCCAAGGAA
AACCTTCTCGCTGGACCCAGTGAAAATGACCCCAACCTTTTCGTTGCACTGTATGATTTTGTGGCCAGTG
GAGATAACACTCTAAGCATAACTAAAGGTGAAAAGCTCCGGGTCTTAGGCTATAATCACAATGGGGAATG
GTGTGAAGCCCAAACCAAAAATGGCCAAGGCTGGGTCCCAAGCAACTACATCACGCCAGTCAACAGTCTG
GAGAAACACTCCTGGTACCATGGGCCTGTGTCCCGCAATGCCGCTGAGTATCTGCTGAGCAGCGGGATCA
ATGGCAGCTTCTTGGTGCGTGAGAGTGAGAGCAGTCCTGGCCAGAGGTCCATCTCGCTGAGATACGAAGG
GAGGGTGTACCATTACAGGATCAACACTGCTTCTGATGGCAAGCTCTACGTCTCCTCCGAGAGCCGCTTC
AACACCCTGGCCGAGTTGGTTCATCATCATTCAACGGTGGCCGACGGGCTCATCACCACGCTCCATTATC
CAGCCCCAAAGCGCAACAAGCCCACTGTCTATGGTGTGTCCCCCAACTACGACAAGTGGGAGATGGAACG
CACGGACATCACCATGAAGCACAAGCTGGGCGGGGGCCAGTACGGGGAGGTGTACGAGGGCGTGTGGAAG
AAATACAGCCTGACGGTGGCCGTGAAGACCTTGAAGGAGGACACCATGGAGGTGGAAGAGTTCTTGAAAG
AAGCTGCAGTCATGAAAGAGATCAAACACCCTAACCTGGTGCAGCTCCTTGGGGTCTGCACCCGGGAGCC
CCCGTTCTATATCATCACTGAGTTCATGACCTACGGGAACCTCCTGGACTACCTGAGGGAGTGCAACCGG
CAGGAGGTGAACGCCGTGGTGCTGCTGTACATGGCCACTCAGATCTCGTCAGCCATGGAGTACCTGGAGA
AGAAAAACTTCATCCACAGAGATCTTGCTGCCCGAAACTGCCTGGTAGGGGAGAACCACTTGGTGAAGGT
AGCTGATTTTGGCCTGAGCAGGTTGATGACAGGGGACACCTACACAGCCCATGCTGGAGCCAAGTTCCCC
ATCAAATGGACTGCACCCGAGAGCCTGGCCTACAACAAGTTCTCCATCAAGTCCGACGTCTGGGCATTTG
GAGTATTGCTTTGGGAAATTGCTACCTATGGCATGTCCCCTTACCCGGGAATTGACCTGTCCCAGGTGTA
TGAGCTGCTAGAGAAGGACTACCGCATGGAGCGCCCAGAAGGCTGCCCAGAGAAGGTCTATGAACTCATG
CGAGCATGTTGGCAGTGGAATCCCTCTGACCGGCCCTCCTTTGCTGAAATCCACCAAGCCTTTGAAACAA
TGTTCCAGGAATCCAGTATCTCAGACGAAGTGGAAAAGGAGCTGGGGAAACAAGGCGTCCGTGGGGCTGT
GAGTACCTTGCTGCAGGCCCCAGAGCTGCCCACCAAGACGAGGACCTCCAGGAGAGCTGCAGAGCACAGA
GACACCACTGACGTGCCTGAGATGCCTCACTCCAAGGGCCAGGGAGAGAGCGATCCTCTGGACCATGAGC
CTGCCGTGTCTCCATTGCTCCCTCGAAAAGAGCGAGGTCCCCCGGAGGGCGGCCTGAATGAAGATGAGCG
CCTTCTCCCCAAAGACAAAAAGACCAACTTGTTCAGCGCCTTGATCAAGAAGAAGAAGAAGACAGCCCCA
ACCCCTCCCAAACGCAGCAGCTCCTTCCGGGAGATGGACGGCCAGCCGGAGCGCAGAGGGGCCGGCGAGG
AAGAGGGCCGAGACATCAGCAACGGGGCACTGGCTTTCACCCCCTTGGACACAGCTGACCCAGCCAAGTC
CCCAAAGCCCAGCAATGGGGCTGGGGTCCCCAATGGAGCCCTCCGGGAGTCCGGGGGCTCAGGCTTCCGG
TCTCCCCACCTGTGGAAGAAGTCCAGCACGCTGACCAGCAGCCGCCTAGCCACCGGCGAGGAGGAGGGCG
GTGGCAGCTCCAGCAAGCGCTTCCTGCGCTCTTGCTCCGCCTCCTGCGTTCCCCATGGGGCCAAGGACAC
GGAGTGGAGGTCAGTCACGCTGCCTCGGGACTTGCAGTCCACGGGAAGACAGTTTGACTCGTCCACATTT
GGAGGGCACAAAAGTGAGAAGCCGGCTCTGCCTCGGAAGAGGGCAGGGGAGAACAGGTCTGACCAGGTGA
CCCGAGGCACAGTAACGCCTCCCCCCAGGCTGGTGAAAAAGAATGAGGAAGCTGCTGATGAGGTCTTCAA
AGACATCATGGAGTCCAGCCCGGGCTCCAGCCCGCCCAACCTGACTCCAAAACCCCTCCGGCGGCAGGTC
ACCGTGGCCCCTGCCTCGGGCCTCCCCCACAAGGAAGAAGCTGGAAAGGGCAGTGCCTTAGGGACCCCTG
CTGCAGCTGAGCCAGTGACCCCCACCAGCAAAGCAGGCTCAGGTGCACCAGGGGGCACCAGCAAGGGCCC
CGCCGAGGAGTCCAGAGTGAGGAGGCACAAGCACTCCTCTGAGTCGCCAGGGAGGGACAAGGGGAAATTG
TCCAGGCTCAAACCTGCCCCGCCGCCCCCACCAGCAGCCTCTGCAGGGAAGGCTGGAGGAAAGCCCTCGC
AGAGCCCGAGCCAGGAGGCGGCCGGGGAGGCAGTCCTGGGCGCAAAGACAAAAGCCACGAGTCTGGTTGA
TGCTGTGAACAGTGACGCTGCCAAGCCCAGCCAGCCGGGAGAGGGCCTCAAAAAGCCCGTGCTCCCGGCC
ACTCCAAAGCCACAGTCCGCCAAGCCGTCGGGGACCCCCATCAGCCCAGCCCCCGTTCCCTCCACGTTGC
CATCAGCATCCTCGGCCCTGGCAGGGGACCAGCCGTCTTCCACCGCCTTCATCCCTCTCATATCAACCCG
AGTGTCTCTTCGGAAAACCCGCCAGCCTCCAGAGCGGATCGCCAGCGGCGCCATCACCAAGGGCGTGGTC
CTGGACAGCACCGAGGCGCTGTGCCTCGCCATCTCTAGGAACTCCGAGCAGATGGCCAGCCACAGCGCAG
TGCTGGAGGCCGGCAAAAACCTCTACACGTTCTGCGTGAGCTATGTGGATTCCATCCAGCAAATGAGGAA
CAAGTTTGCCTTCCGAGAGGCCATCAACAAACTGGAGAATAATCTCCGGGAGCTTCAGATCTGCCCGGCG
ACAGCAGGCAGTGGTCCAGCGGCCACTCAGGACTTCAGCAAGCTCCTCAGTTCGGTGAAGGAAATCAGTG
ACATAGTGCAGAGGTAGTAATGAACTAGTCCGTAACTTGAAAGTATTTCGATTTCTTGGCTTTATATATC
TTGTGGAAAGGACGATAAGTAATGTTACGGTTAGTTCCAACGCGTTAAGTCGACAATCAACCTCTGGATT
ACAAAATTTGTGAAAGATTGACTGGTATTCTTAACTATGTTGCTCCTTTTACGCTATGTGGATACGCTGC
TTTAATGCCTTTGTATCATGCTATTGCTTCCCGTATGGCTTTCATTTTCTCCTCCTTGTATAAATCCTGG
TTGCTGTCTCTTTATGAGGAGTTGTGGCCCGTTGTCAGGCAACGTGGCGTGGTGTGCACTGTGTTTGCTG
ACGCAACCCCCACTGGTTGGGGCATTGCCACCACCTGTCAGCTCCTTTCCGGGACTTTCGCTTTCCCCCT
CCCTATTGCCACGGCGGAACTCATCGCCGCCTGCCTTGCCCGCTGCTGGACAGGGGCTCGGCTGTTGGGC
ACTGACAATTCCGTGGTGTTGTCGGGGAAATCATCGTCCTTTCCTTGGCTGCTCGCCTGTGTTGCCACCT
GGATTCTGCGCGGGACGTCCTTCTGCTACGTCCCTTCGGCCCTCAATCCAGCGGACCTTCCTTCCCGCGG
CCTGCTGCCGGCTCTGCGGCCTCTTCCGCGTCTTCGCCTTCGCCCTCAGACGAGTCGGATCTCCCTTTGG
GCCGCCTCCCCGCGTCGACTTTAAGACCAATGACTTACAAGGCAGCTGTAGATCTTAGCCACTTTTTAAA
AGAAAAGGGGGGACTGGAAGGGCTAATTCACTCCCAACGAAGACAAGATCTGCTTTTTGCTTGTACTGGG
TCTCTCTGGTTAGACCAGATCTGAGCCTGGGAGCTCTCTGGCTAACTAGGGAACCCACTGCTTAAGCCTC
AATAAAGCTTGCCTTGAGTGCTTCAAGTAGTGTGTGCCCGTCTGTTGTGTGACTCTGGTAACTAGAGATC
CCTCAGACCCTTTTAGTCAGTGTGGAAAATCTCTAGCAGTACGTATAGTAGTTCATGTCATCTTATTATT
CAGTATTTATAACTTGCAAAGAAATGAATATCAGAGAGTGAGAGGAACTTGTTTATTGCAGCTTATAATG
GTTACAAATAAAGCAATAGCATCACAAATTTCACAAATAAAGCATTTTTTTCACTGCATTCTAGTTGTGG
TTTGTCCAAACTCATCAATGTATCTTATCATGTCTGGCTCTAGCTATCCCGCCCCTAACTCCGCCCATCC
CGCCCCTAACTCCGCCCAGTTCCGCCCATTCTCCGCCCCATGGCTGACTAATTTTTTTTATTTATGCAGA
GGCCGAGGCCGCCTCGGCCTCTGAGCTATTCCAGAAGTAGTGAGGAGGCTTTTTTGGAGGCCTAGGGACG
TACCCAATTCGCCCTATAGTGAGTCGTATTACGCGCGCTCACTGGCCGTCGTTTTACAACGTCGTGACTG
GGAAAACCCTGGCGTTACCCAACTTAATCGCCTTGCAGCACATCCCCCTTTCGCCAGCTGGCGTAATAGC
GAAGAGGCCCGCACCGATCGCCCTTCCCAACAGTTGCGCAGCCTGAATGGCGAATGGG
[124 nt withheld, positions 9089-9212]
C
[91 nt withheld, positions 9214-9304]
A
[49 nt withheld, positions 9306-9354]
CCTTTGACGTTGGAGTCCACGTTCTTT
[37 nt withheld, positions 9382-9418]
ACCCTATCTCGGTCTATTCTTTTGATTTATAAGGGATTTTGCCGATTTCGGCCTATTGGTTAAAAAATGA
GCTGATTTAACAAAAATTTAACGCGAATTTTAACAAAATATTAACGCTTACAATTTAGGTGGCACTTTTC
GGGGAAATGTGCGCGGAACCCCTATTTGTTTATTTTTCTAAATACATTCAAATATGTATCCGCTCATGAG
ACAATAACCCTGATAAATGCTTCAATAATATTGAAAAAGGAAGAGTATGAGTATTCAACATTTCCGTGTC
GCCCTTATTCCCTTTTTTGCGGCATTTTGCCTTCCTGTTTTTGCTCACCCAGAAACGCTGGTGAAAGTAA
AAGATGCTGAAGATCAGTTGGGTGCACGAGTGGGTTACATCGAACTGGATCTCAACAGCGGTAAGATCCT
TGAGAGTTTTCGCCCCGAAGAACGTTTTCCAATGATGAGCACTTTTAAAGTTCTGCTATGTGGCGCGGTA
TTATCCCGTATTGACGCCGGGCAAGAGCAACTCGGTCGCCGCATACACTATTCTCAGAATGACTTGGTTG
AGTACTCACCAGTCACAGAAAAGCATCTTACGGATGGCATGACAGTAAGAGAATTATGCAGTGCTGCCAT
AACCATGAGTGATAACACTGCGGCCAACTTACTTCTGACAACGATCGGAGGACCGAAGGAGCTAACCGCT
TTTTTGCACAACATGGGGGATCATGTAACTCGCCTTGATCGTTGGGAACCGGAGCTGAATGAAGCCATAC
CAAACGACGAGCGTGACACCACGATGCCTGTAGCAATGGCAACAACGTTGCGCAAACTATTAACTGGCGA
ACTACTTACTCTAGCTTCCCGGCAACAATTAATAGACTGGATGGAGGCGGATAAAGTTGCAGGACCACTT
CTGCGCTCGGCCCTTCCGGCTGGCTGGTTTATTGCTGATAAATCTGGAGCCGGTGAGCGTGGGTCTCGCG
GTATCATTGCAGCACTGGGGCCAGATGGTAAGCCCTCCCGTATCGTAGTTATCTACACGACGGGGAGTCA
GGCAACTATGGATGAACGAAATAGACAGATCGCTGAGATAGGTGCCTCACTGATTAAGCATTGGTAACTG
TCAGACCAAGTTTACTCATATATACTTTAGATTGATTTAAAACTTCATTTTTAATTTAAAAGGATCTAGG
TGAAGATCCTTTTTGATAATCTCATGACCAAAATCCCTTAACGTGAGTTTTCGTTCCACTGAGCGTCAGA
CCCCGTAGAAAAGATCAAAGGATCTTCTTGAGATCCTTTTTTTCTGCGCGTAATCTGCTGCTTGCAAACA
AAAAAACCACCGCTACCAGCGGTGGTTTGTTTGCCGGATCAAGAGCTACCAACTCTTTTTCCGAAGGTAA
CTGGCTTCAGCAGAGCGCAGATACCAAATACTGTTCTTCTAGTGTAGCCGTAGTTAGGCCACCACTTCAA
GAACTCTGTAGCACCGCCTACATACCTCGCTCTGCTAATCCTGTTACCAGTGGCTGCTGCCAGTGGCGAT
AAGTCGTGTCTTACCGGGTTGGACTCAAGACGATAGTTACCGGATAAGGCGCAGCGGTCGGGCTGAACGG
GGGGTTCGTGCACACAGCCCAGCTTGGAGCGAACGACCTACACCGAACTGAGATACCTACAGCGTGAGCT
ATGAGAAAGCGCCACGCTTCCCGAAGGGAGAAAGGCGGACAGGTATCCGGTAAGCGGCAGGGTCGGAACA
GGAGAGCGCACGAGGGAGCTTCCAGGGGGAAACGCCTGGTATCTTTATAGTCCTGTCGGGTTTCGCCACC
TCTGACTTGAGCGTCGATTTTTGTGATGCTCGTCAGGGGGGCGGAGCCTATGGAAAAACGCCAGCAACGC
GGCCTTTTTACGGTTCCTGGCCTTTTGCTGGCCTTTTGCTCACATGTTCTTTCCTGCGTTATCCCCTGAT
TCTGTGGATAACCGTATTACCGCCTTTGAGTGAGCTGATACCGCTCGCCGCAGCCGAACGACCGAGCGCA
GCGAGTCAGTGAGCGAGGAAGCGGAAGAGCGCCCAATACGCAAACCGCCTCTCCCCGCGCGTTGGCCGAT
TCATTAATGCAGCTGGCACGACAGGTTTCCCGACTGGAAAGCGGGCAGTGAGCGCAACGCAATTAATGTG
AGTTAGCTCACTCATTAGGCACCCCAGGCTTTACACTTTATGCTTCCGGCTCGTATGTTGTGTGGAATTG
TGAGCGGATAACAATTTCACACAGGAAACAGCTATGACCATGATTACGCCAAGCGCGCAATTAACCCTCA
CTAAAGGGAACAAAAGCTGGAGCTGCAAGC
