>Addgene plasmid #142080 | TFORF2442 | depositor partial sequence | sequence record 278377 | Insert
ACCGCCACCATGTTGGAGATCTGCCTGAAGCTGGTGGGCTGCAAATCCAAGAAGGGGCTGTCCTCGTCCT
CCAGCTGTTATCTGGAAGAAGCCCTTCAGCGGCCAGTAGCATCTGACTTTGAGCCTCAGGGTCTGAGTGA
AGCCGCTCGTTGGAACTCCAAGGAAAACCTTCTCGCTGGACCCAGTGAAAATGACCCCAACCTTTTCGTT
GCACTGTATGATTTTGTGGCCAGTGGAGATAACACTCTAAGCATAACTAAAGGTGAAAAGCTCCGGGTCT
TAGGCTATAATCACAATGGGGAATGGTGTGAAGCCCAAACCAAAAATGGCCAAGGCTGGGTCCCAAGCAA
CTACATCACGCCAGTCAACAGTCTGGAGAAACACTCCTGGTACCATGGGCCTGTGTCCCGCAATGCCGCT
GAGTATCTGCTGAGCAGCGGGATCAATGGCAGCTTCTTGGTGCGTGAGAGTGAGAGCAGTCCTGGCCAGA
GGTCCATCTCGCTGAGATACGAAGGGAGGGTGTACCATTACAGGATCAACACTGCTTCTGATGGCAAGCT
CTACGTCTCCTCCGAGAGCCGCTTCAACACCCTGGCCGAGTTGGTTCATCATCATTCAACGGTGGCCGAC
GGGCTCATCACCACGCTCCATTATCCAGCCCCAAAGCGCAACAAGCCCACTGTCTATGGTGTGTCCCCCA
ACTACGACAAGTGGGAGATGGAACGCACGGACATCACCATGAAGCACAAGCTGGGCGGGGGCCAGTACGG
GGAGGTGTACGAGGGCGTGTGGAAGAAATACAGCCTGACGGTGGCCGTGAAGACCTTGAAGGAGGACACC
ATGGAGGTGGAAGAGTTCTTGAAAGAAGCTGCAGTCATGAAAGAGATCAAACACCCTAACCTGGTGCAGC
TCCTTGGGGTCTGCACCCGGGAGCCCCCGTTCTATATCATCACTGAGTTCATGACCTACGGGAACCTCCT
GGACTACCTGAGGGAGTGCAACCGGCAGGAGGTGAACGCCGTGGTGCTGCTGTACATGGCCACTCAGATC
TCGTCAGCCATGGAGTACCTGGAGAAGAAAAACTTCATCCACAGAGATCTTGCTGCCCGAAACTGCCTGG
TAGGGGAGAACCACTTGGTGAAGGTAGCTGATTTTGGCCTGAGCAGGTTGATGACAGGGGACACCTACAC
AGCCCATGCTGGAGCCAAGTTCCCCATCAAATGGACTGCACCCGAGAGCCTGGCCTACAACAAGTTCTCC
ATCAAGTCCGACGTCTGGGCATTTGGAGTATTGCTTTGGGAAATTGCTACCTATGGCATGTCCCCTTACC
CGGGAATTGACCTGTCCCAGGTGTATGAGCTGCTAGAGAAGGACTACCGCATGGAGCGCCCAGAAGGCTG
CCCAGAGAAGGTCTATGAACTCATGCGAGCATGTTGGCAGTGGAATCCCTCTGACCGGCCCTCCTTTGCT
GAAATCCACCAAGCCTTTGAAACAATGTTCCAGGAATCCAGTATCTCAGACGAAGTGGAAAAGGAGCTGG
GGAAACAAGGCGTCCGTGGGGCTGTGAGTACCTTGCTGCAGGCCCCAGAGCTGCCCACCAAGACGAGGAC
CTCCAGGAGAGCTGCAGAGCACAGAGACACCACTGACGTGCCTGAGATGCCTCACTCCAAGGGCCAGGGA
GAGAGCGATCCTCTGGACCATGAGCCTGCCGTGTCTCCATTGCTCCCTCGAAAAGAGCGAGGTCCCCCGG
AGGGCGGCCTGAATGAAGATGAGCGCCTTCTCCCCAAAGACAAAAAGACCAACTTGTTCAGCGCCTTGAT
CAAGAAGAAGAAGAAGACAGCCCCAACCCCTCCCAAACGCAGCAGCTCCTTCCGGGAGATGGACGGCCAG
CCGGAGCGCAGAGGGGCCGGCGAGGAAGAGGGCCGAGACATCAGCAACGGGGCACTGGCTTTCACCCCCT
TGGACACAGCTGACCCAGCCAAGTCCCCAAAGCCCAGCAATGGGGCTGGGGTCCCCAATGGAGCCCTCCG
GGAGTCCGGGGGCTCAGGCTTCCGGTCTCCCCACCTGTGGAAGAAGTCCAGCACGCTGACCAGCAGCCGC
CTAGCCACCGGCGAGGAGGAGGGCGGTGGCAGCTCCAGCAAGCGCTTCCTGCGCTCTTGCTCCGCCTCCT
GCGTTCCCCATGGGGCCAAGGACACGGAGTGGAGGTCAGTCACGCTGCCTCGGGACTTGCAGTCCACGGG
AAGACAGTTTGACTCGTCCACATTTGGAGGGCACAAAAGTGAGAAGCCGGCTCTGCCTCGGAAGAGGGCA
GGGGAGAACAGGTCTGACCAGGTGACCCGAGGCACAGTAACGCCTCCCCCCAGGCTGGTGAAAAAGAATG
AGGAAGCTGCTGATGAGGTCTTCAAAGACATCATGGAGTCCAGCCCGGGCTCCAGCCCGCCCAACCTGAC
TCCAAAACCCCTCCGGCGGCAGGTCACCGTGGCCCCTGCCTCGGGCCTCCCCCACAAGGAAGAAGCTGGA
AAGGGCAGTGCCTTAGGGACCCCTGCTGCAGCTGAGCCAGTGACCCCCACCAGCAAAGCAGGCTCAGGTG
CACCAGGGGGCACCAGCAAGGGCCCCGCCGAGGAGTCCAGAGTGAGGAGGCACAAGCACTCCTCTGAGTC
GCCAGGGAGGGACAAGGGGAAATTGTCCAGGCTCAAACCTGCCCCGCCGCCCCCACCAGCAGCCTCTGCA
GGGAAGGCTGGAGGAAAGCCCTCGCAGAGCCCGAGCCAGGAGGCGGCCGGGGAGGCAGTCCTGGGCGCAA
AGACAAAAGCCACGAGTCTGGTTGATGCTGTGAACAGTGACGCTGCCAAGCCCAGCCAGCCGGGAGAGGG
CCTCAAAAAGCCCGTGCTCCCGGCCACTCCAAAGCCACAGTCCGCCAAGCCGTCGGGGACCCCCATCAGC
CCAGCCCCCGTTCCCTCCACGTTGCCATCAGCATCCTCGGCCCTGGCAGGGGACCAGCCGTCTTCCACCG
CCTTCATCCCTCTCATATCAACCCGAGTGTCTCTTCGGAAAACCCGCCAGCCTCCAGAGCGGATCGCCAG
CGGCGCCATCACCAAGGGCGTGGTCCTGGACAGCACCGAGGCGCTGTGCCTCGCCATCTCTAGGAACTCC
GAGCAGATGGCCAGCCACAGCGCAGTGCTGGAGGCCGGCAAAAACCTCTACACGTTCTGCGTGAGCTATG
TGGATTCCATCCAGCAAATGAGGAACAAGTTTGCCTTCCGAGAGGCCATCAACAAACTGGAGAATAATCT
CCGGGAGCTTCAGATCTGCCCGGCGACAGCAGGCAGTGGTCCAGCGGCCACTCAGGACTTCAGCAAGCTC
CTCAGTTCGGTGAAGGAAATCAGTGACATAGTGCAGAGGTAGTAATGAACTAGTCCGTAACTTGAAAGTA
TTTCGATTTCTTGGCTTTATATATCTTGTGGAAAGGACGATAAGTAATGTTACGGTTAGTTCCA
