>Addgene plasmid #142080 | TFORF2442 | depositor partial sequence | sequence record 278378 | Barcode
TAAGTAATGTTACGGTTAGTTCCA
